>Addgene plasmid #65811 | pCI-MS2V5-eRF3a F76a | depositor full sequence | sequence record 111922 | Full Sequence
TCAATATTGGCCATTAGCCATATTATTCATTGGTTATATAGCATAAATCAATATTGGCTATTGGCCATTG
CATACGTTGTATCTATATCATAATATGTACATTTATATTGGCTCATGTCCAATATGACCGCCATGTTGGC
ATTGATTATTGACTAGTTATTAATAGTAATCAATTACGGGGTCATTAGTTCATAGCCCATATATGGAGTT
CCGCGTTACATAACTTACGGTAAATGGCCCGCCTGGCTGACCGCCCAACGACCCCCGCCCATTGACGTCA
ATAATGACGTATGTTCCCATAGTAACGCCAATAGGGACTTTCCATTGACGTCAATGGGTGGAGTATTTAC
GGTAAACTGCCCACTTGGCAGTACATCAAGTGTATCATATGCCAAGTCCGCCCCCTATTGACGTCAATGA
CGGTAAATGGCCCGCCTGGCATTATGCCCAGTACATGACCTTACGGGACTTTCCTACTTGGCAGTACATC
TACGTATTAGTCATCGCTATTACCATGGTGATGCGGTTTTGGCAGTACACCAATGGGCGTGGATAGCGGT
TTGACTCACGGGGATTTCCAAGTCTCCACCCCATTGACGTCAATGGGAGTTTGTTTTGGCACCAAAATCA
ACGGGACTTTCCAAAATGTCGTAACAACTGCGATCGCCCGCCCCGTTGACGCAAATGGGCGGTAGGCGTG
TACGGTGGGAGGTCTATATAAGCAGAGCTCGTTTAGTGAACCGTCAGATCACTAGAAGCTTTATTGCGGT
AGTTTATCACAGTTAAATTGCTAACGCAGTCAGTGCTTCTGACACAACAGTCTCGAACTTAAGCTGCAGT
GACTCTCTTAAGGTAGCCTTGCAGAAGTTGGTCGTGAGGCACTGGGCAGGTAAGTATCAAGGTTACAAGA
CAGGTTTAAGGAGACCAATAGAAACTGGGCTTGTCGAGACAGAGAAGACTCTTGCGTTTCTGATAGGCAC
CTATTGGTCTTACTGACATCCACTTTGCCTTTCTCTCCACAGGTGTCCACTCCCAGTTCAATTACAGCTC
TTAAGGCTAGAGTACTTAATACGACTCACTATAGGCTAGCACCATGGCTTCTAACTTTACTCAGTTCGTT
CTCGTGGACAATGGCGGAACTGGCGACGTGACTGTCGCCCCAAGCAACTTCGCTAACGGGGTCGCTGAAT
GGATCAGCTCTAACTCGCGTTCACAGGCTTACAAAGTAACCTGTAGCGTTCGTCAGAGCTCTGCGCAGAA
TCGCAAATACACCATCAAAGTCGAGGTGCCTAAAGTGGCAACCCAGACTGTTGGTGGTGTAGAGCTTCCT
GTAGCCGCATGGCGTTCGTACTTAAATATGGAACTAACCATTCCAATTTTCGCCACGAACTCCGACTGCG
AGCTTATTGTTAAGGCAATGCAAGGTCTCCTAAAAGATGGAAACCCGATTCCCTCAGCAATCGCAGCAAA
CTCCGGCATCTACGGCGGTGGCAAGCCCATCCCTAACCCACTGCTGGGCCTGGACAGCACCCTCGAGGAT
CCGGGCAGTGGCGGCGGCGGCGGCGGCGGCGGCGGCGGCGGGAGCAGCAGCGGCAGCAGCAGCAGCGACT
CGGCGCCTGACTGCTGGGACCAGGCGGACATGGAAGCCCCCGGGCCGGGCCCTTGCGGCGGCGGCGGCTC
CCTGGCGGCGGCGGCCGAGGCCCAGCGGGAGAACCTCAGCGCGGCCTTCAGCCGGCAACTCAACGTCAAC
GCCAAGCCCGCCGTGCCCAACGTCCACGCCGCCGAGTTCGTGCCGTCCTTCCTGCGGGGCCCGGCAGCGC
CGCCACCCCCAGCTGGCGGCGCCGCCAATAACCACGGAGCCGGCAGCGGCGCGGGAGGCCGTGCGGCACC
TGTGGAATCCTCTCAAGAGGAACAGTCATTGTGTGAAGGTTCAAATTCAGCTGTTAGCATGGAACTTTCA
GAACCTATTGTAGAAAATGGAGAGACAGAAATGTCTCCGGAAGAATCATGGGAGCACAAAGAAGAAATAA
GTGAAGCAGAGCCAGGGGGTGGTTCCTTGGGAGATGGAAGGCCGCCAGAGGAAAGTGCCCATGAAATGAT
GGAGGAGGAAGAGGAAATCCCAAAACCTAAGTCTGTGGTTGCACCGCCAGGTGCTCCTAAGAAAGAGCAT
GTAAATGTAGTATTCATTGGGCACGTAGATGCTGGCAAGTCAACCATTGGAGGACAAATAATGTATTTGA
CTGGAATGGTTGACAAAAGGACGCTTGAAAAGTATGAAAGAGAAGCTAAAGAGAAAAACAGAGAAACTTG
GTACTTGTCTTGGGCCTTAGACACAAATCAGGAAGAACGAGACAAGGGTAAAACAGTAGAAGTGGGTCGT
GCCTATTTTGAAACCGAAAAGAAGCATTTCACAATTCTAGATGCCCCTGGCCACAAGAGTTTTGTCCCAA
ATATGATTGGTGGTGCCTCTCAAGCTGATTTGGCTGTGCTGGTAATCTCAGCCAGGAAAGGAGAGTTTGA
AACTGGATTTGAAAAAGGAGGACAGACAAGAGAACATGCAATGTTGGCAAAGACAGCAGGTGTAAAACAC
CTAATTGTGCTAATTAATAAGATGGATGATCCAACAGTAAATTGGAGCAATGAGAGATATGAAGAATGTA
AGGAGAAACTAGTGCCATTTTTGAAAAAAGTTGGCTTCAATCCCAAAAAGGACATTCACTTTATGCCCTG
CTCAGGACTTACTGGAGCAAATCTCAAAGAGCAGTCGGATTTCTGTCCTTGGTACATTGGATTACCGTTT
ATTCCATATCTGGATAATTTGCCGAACTTCAATAGATCAGTTGATGGACCAATCAGGCTGCCAATTGTGG
ATAAGTACAAGGATATGGGCACTGTGGTCCTGGGAAAGCTGGAATCAGGATCTATTTGTAAAGGCCAGCA
GCTTGTGATGATGCCAAACAAGCACAACGTGGAAGTTCTTGGAATACTTTCCGATGATGTAGAGACTGAT
ACCGTAGCCCCAGGTGAAAACCTCAAAATCAGACTGAAAGGAATTGAAGAAGAGGAGATTCTTCCAGGGT
TTATACTTTGTGATCCTAATAATCTTTGTCATTCTGGACGCACATTTGATGCCCAGATAGTGATTATAGA
GCACAAATCCATCATCTGCCCAGGCTATAATGCGGTGCTGCATATTCATACCTGTATTGAGGAGGTGGAA
ATAACAGCCTTAATCTGCTTGGTAGACAAAAAATCAGGAGAAAAAAGTAAGACCCGACCCCGTTTTGTCA
AACAAGATCAAGTATGCATTGCTCGCTTAAGGACAGCAGGAACCATCTGCCTTGAGACCTTTAAAGACTT
CCCTCAGATGGGTCGTTTCACCTTAAGAGATGAGGGTAAGACCATTGCAATTGGAAAAGTTCTGAAACTG
GTTCCAGAGAAAGACTAAGCGGCCGCTTCCCTTTAGTGAGGGTTAATGCTTCGAGCAGACATGATAAGAT
ACATTGATGAGTTTGGACAAACCACAACTAGAATGCAGTGAAAAAAATGCTTTATTTGTGAAATTTGTGA
TGCTATTGCTTTATTTGTAACCATTATAAGCTGCAATAAACAAGTTAACAACAACAATTGCATTCATTTT
ATGTTTCAGGTTCAGGGGGAGATGTGGGAGGTTTTTTAAAGCAAGTAAAACCTCTACAAATGTGGTAAAA
TCCGATAAGGATCGATCCGGGCTGGCGTAATAGCGAAGAGGCCCGCACCGATCGCCCTTCCCAACAGTTG
CGCAGCCTGAATGGCGAATGG
[124 nt withheld, positions 3802-3925]
C
[91 nt withheld, positions 3927-4017]
A
[49 nt withheld, positions 4019-4067]
CCTTTGACGTTGGAGTCCACGTTCTTT
[37 nt withheld, positions 4095-4131]
ACCCTATCTCGGTCTATTCTTTTGATTTATAAGGGATTTTGCCGATTTCGGCCTATTGGTTAAAAAATGA
GCTGATTTAACAAAAATTTAACGCGAATTTTAACAAAATATTAACGCTTACAATTTCCTGATGCGGTATT
TTCTCCTTACGCATCTGTGCGGTATTTCACACCGCATACGCGGATCTGCGCAGCACCATGGCCTGAAATA
ACCTCTGAAAGAGGAACTTGGTTAGGTACCTTCTGAGGCGGAAAGAACCAGCTGTGGAATGTGTGTCAGT
TAGGGTGTGGAAAGTCCCCAGGCTCCCCAGCAGGCAGAAGTATGCAAAGCATGCATCTCAATTAGTCAGC
AACCAGGTGTGGAAAGTCCCCAGGCTCCCCAGCAGGCAGAAGTATGCAAAGCATGCATCTCAATTAGTCA
GCAACCATAGTCCCGCCCCTAACTCCGCCCATCCCGCCCCTAACTCCGCCCAGTTCCGCCCATTCTCCGC
CCCATGGCTGACTAATTTTTTTTATTTATGCAGAGGCCGAGGCCGCCTCGGCCTCTGAGCTATTCCAGAA
GTAGTGAGGAGGCTTTTTTGGAGGCCTAGGCTTTTGCAAAAAGCTTGATTCTTCTGACACAACAGTCTCG
AACTTAAGGCTAGAGCCACCATGATTGAACAAGATGGATTGCACGCAGGTTCTCCGGCCGCTTGGGTGGA
GAGGCTATTCGGCTATGACTGGGCACAACAGACAATCGGCTGCTCTGATGCCGCCGTGTTCCGGCTGTCA
GCGCAGGGGCGCCCGGTTCTTTTTGTCAAGACCGACCTGTCCGGTGCCCTGAATGAACTGCAGGACGAGG
CAGCGCGGCTATCGTGGCTGGCCACGACGGGCGTTCCTTGCGCAGCTGTGCTCGACGTTGTCACTGAAGC
GGGAAGGGACTGGCTGCTATTGGGCGAAGTGCCGGGGCAGGATCTCCTGTCATCTCACCTTGCTCCTGCC
GAGAAAGTATCCATCATGGCTGATGCAATGCGGCGGCTGCATACGCTTGATCCGGCTACCTGCCCATTCG
ACCACCAAGCGAAACATCGCATCGAGCGAGCACGTACTCGGATGGAAGCCGGTCTTGTCGATCAGGATGA
TCTGGACGAAGAGCATCAGGGGCTCGCGCCAGCCGAACTGTTCGCCAGGCTCAAGGCGCGCATGCCCGAC
GGCGAGGATCTCGTCGTGACCCATGGCGATGCCTGCTTGCCGAATATCATGGTGGAAAATGGCCGCTTTT
CTGGATTCATCGACTGTGGCCGGCTGGGTGTGGCGGACCGCTATCAGGACATAGCGTTGGCTACCCGTGA
TATTGCTGAAGAGCTTGGCGGCGAATGGGCTGACCGCTTCCTCGTGCTTTACGGTATCGCCGCTCCCGAT
TCGCAGCGCATCGCCTTCTATCGCCTTCTTGACGAGTTCTTCTGAGCGGGACTCTGGGGTTCGAAATGAC
CGACCAAGCGACGCCCAACCTGCCATCACGATGGCCGCAATAAAATATCTTTATTTTCATTACATCTGTG
TGTTGGTTTTTTGTGTGAATCGATAGCGATAAGGATCCGCGTATGGTGCACTCTCAGTACAATCTGCTCT
GATGCCGCATAGTTAAGCCAGCCCCGACACCCGCCAACACCCGCTGACGCGCCCTGACGGGCTTGTCTGC
TCCCGGCATCCGCTTACAGACAAGCTGTGACCGTCTCCGGGAGCTGCATGTGTCAGAGGTTTTCACCGTC
ATCACCGAAACGCGCGAGACGAAAGGGCCTCGTGATACGCCTATTTTTATAGGTTAATGTCATGATAATA
ATGGTTTCTTAGACGTCAGGTGGCACTTTTCGGGGAAATGTGCGCGGAACCCCTATTTGTTTATTTTTCT
AAATACATTCAAATATGTATCCGCTCATGAGACAATAACCCTGATAAATGCTTCAATAATATTGAAAAAG
GAAGAGTATGAGTATTCAACATTTCCGTGTCGCCCTTATTCCCTTTTTTGCGGCATTTTGCCTTCCTGTT
TTTGCTCACCCAGAAACGCTGGTGAAAGTAAAAGATGCTGAAGATCAGTTGGGTGCACGAGTGGGTTACA
TCGAACTGGATCTCAACAGCGGTAAGATCCTTGAGAGTTTTCGCCCCGAAGAACGTTTTCCAATGATGAG
CACTTTTAAAGTTCTGCTATGTGGCGCGGTATTATCCCGTATTGACGCCGGGCAAGAGCAACTCGGTCGC
CGCATACACTATTCTCAGAATGACTTGGTTGAGTACTCACCAGTCACAGAAAAGCATCTTACGGATGGCA
TGACAGTAAGAGAATTATGCAGTGCTGCCATAACCATGAGTGATAACACTGCGGCCAACTTACTTCTGAC
AACGATCGGAGGACCGAAGGAGCTAACCGCTTTTTTGCACAACATGGGGGATCATGTAACTCGCCTTGAT
CGTTGGGAACCGGAGCTGAATGAAGCCATACCAAACGACGAGCGTGACACCACGATGCCTGTAGCAATGG
CAACAACGTTGCGCAAACTATTAACTGGCGAACTACTTACTCTAGCTTCCCGGCAACAATTAATAGACTG
GATGGAGGCGGATAAAGTTGCAGGACCACTTCTGCGCTCGGCCCTTCCGGCTGGCTGGTTTATTGCTGAT
AAATCTGGAGCCGGTGAGCGTGGGTCTCGCGGTATCATTGCAGCACTGGGGCCAGATGGTAAGCCCTCCC
GTATCGTAGTTATCTACACGACGGGGAGTCAGGCAACTATGGATGAACGAAATAGACAGATCGCTGAGAT
AGGTGCCTCACTGATTAAGCATTGGTAACTGTCAGACCAAGTTTACTCATATATACTTTAGATTGATTTA
AAACTTCATTTTTAATTTAAAAGGATCTAGGTGAAGATCCTTTTTGATAATCTCATGACCAAAATCCCTT
AACGTGAGTTTTCGTTCCACTGAGCGTCAGACCCCGTAGAAAAGATCAAAGGATCTTCTTGAGATCCTTT
TTTTCTGCGCGTAATCTGCTGCTTGCAAACAAAAAAACCACCGCTACCAGCGGTGGTTTGTTTGCCGGAT
CAAGAGCTACCAACTCTTTTTCCGAAGGTAACTGGCTTCAGCAGAGCGCAGATACCAAATACTGTTCTTC
TAGTGTAGCCGTAGTTAGGCCACCACTTCAAGAACTCTGTAGCACCGCCTACATACCTCGCTCTGCTAAT
CCTGTTACCAGTGGCTGCTGCCAGTGGCGATAAGTCGTGTCTTACCGGGTTGGACTCAAGACGATAGTTA
CCGGATAAGGCGCAGCGGTCGGGCTGAACGGGGGGTTCGTGCACACAGCCCAGCTTGGAGCGAACGACCT
ACACCGAACTGAGATACCTACAGCGTGAGCTATGAGAAAGCGCCACGCTTCCCGAAGGGAGAAAGGCGGA
CAGGTATCCGGTAAGCGGCAGGGTCGGAACAGGAGAGCGCACGAGGGAGCTTCCAGGGGGAAACGCCTGG
TATCTTTATAGTCCTGTCGGGTTTCGCCACCTCTGACTTGAGCGTCGATTTTTGTGATGCTCGTCAGGGG
GGCGGAGCCTATGGAAAAACGCCAGCAACGCGGCCTTTTTACGGTTCCTGGCCTTTTGCTGGCCTTTTGC
TCACATGGCTCGACAGATCT
Features (pLannotate 1.2.2; 21 found; start..end, strand, type, name):
    140..517     +  enhancer       CMV enhancer: human cytomegalovirus immediate early enhancer
    518..729     +  promoter       CMV promoter: human cytomegalovirus (CMV) immediate early promoter
    890..1022    +  intron         chimeric intron: chimera between introns from human β-globin and immunoglobulin heavy chain genes
   1067..1085    +  promoter       T7 promoter: promoter for bacteriophage T7 RNA polymerase
   1094..1483    +  CDS            CAPSD_BPMS2: Experimental evidence at protein level: Swiss-Prot protein existence level 1. Acts as a translational repressor of viral replicase synthesis late in infection. This latter function is the result of capsid protein interaction with an RNA hairpin which contains the replicase ribosome-binding site. From Escherichia phage MS2 (Bacteriophage MS2).
   1550..1567    +  promoter       chicken β-actin promoter (fragment): contains a 21-bp deletion relative to the standard chicken β-actin promoter
   1949..3445    +  CDS            GSPT1: ERF3A_HUMAN - Also known as ERF3A. Experimental evidence at protein level: Swiss-Prot protein existence level 1. Involved in translation termination in response to the termination codons UAA, UAG and UGA (By similarity). Stimulates the activity of ETF1 (By similarity). Involved in regulation of mammalian cell growth (PubMed:2511002). Component of the transient SURF complex which recruits UPF1 to stalled ribosomes in the context of nonsense- mediated decay (NMD) of mRNAs containing premature stop codons (PubMed:24486019). Required for SHFL-mediated translation termination which inhibits program
   3460..3477    -  promoter       T3 promoter (fragment): promoter for bacteriophage T3 RNA polymerase
   3495..3616    -  polyA_signal   SV40 poly(A) signal: SV40 polyadenylation signal
   3639..3707    -  CDS            large T antigen (fragment): large T antigen from SV40 (simian virus 40)
   3731..3798    +  CDS            lacZα (fragment): LacZα fragment of β-galactosidase; lacZ fragment
   3802..4230    +  rep_origin     f1 ori (sequence partly withheld): f1 bacteriophage origin of replication; arrow indicates direction of (+) strand synthesis
   4258..4309    -  misc_feature   bom (fragment): basis of mobility region from pBR322
   4374..4731    +  promoter       SV40 promoter: SV40 enhancer and early promoter
   4782..5573    +  CDS            neo: KKA2_KLEPN - Also known as kan, nptII. Experimental evidence at protein level: Swiss-Prot protein existence level 1. Resistance to kanamycin, neomycin, paromomycin, ribostamycin, butirosin and gentamicin B. From Klebsiella pneumoniae.
   5640..5688    +  polyA_signal   poly(A) signal: synthetic polyadenylation signal
   5708..5762    -  misc_feature   bom (fragment): basis of mobility region from pBR322
   5864..5899    -  CDS            rop (fragment): Rop protein, which maintains plasmids at low copy number; rop
   5994..6098    +  promoter       AmpR promoter: bla
   6099..6959    +  CDS            AmpR: β-lactamase; bla; confers resistance to ampicillin, carbenicillin, and related antibiotics
   7130..7718    +  rep_origin     ori: high-copy-number ColE1/pMB1/pBR322/pUC origin of replication
