[The description below was written by a language model from this plasmid's Addgene catalogue record and pLannotate feature annotations shown in this document.]
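Description:
pCI-MS2V5-eRF3a F76a is a mammalian expression plasmid of about 7.8 kb built on the pCI-neo backbone. It produces human eRF3a (gene GSPT1), a translation termination factor, as a fusion to an MS2 tethering module and a V5 epitope tag. Transcription is driven by the CMV immediate early enhancer and promoter. A chimeric β-globin/immunoglobulin intron follows to improve expression, and an SV40 polyadenylation signal terminates the transcript. A T7 promoter sits just upstream of the coding region.

The catalogue lists the N-terminal tag as "MS2 stem loops", but the feature table annotates a bacteriophage MS2 coat protein coding sequence there. That protein binds MS2 RNA hairpins, so the fusion can presumably be recruited to a reporter mRNA carrying such hairpins. The V5 tag is not annotated separately; it would lie between the coat protein and the GSPT1 reading frame. The annotated GSPT1 match begins well downstream of the coat protein, so the start of the eRF3a sequence is apparently not covered by the annotation. The short chicken β-actin promoter, large T antigen, lacZα, bom and rop fragments are probably incidental matches or backbone remnants.

The insert carries the F76A substitution, which the record says abolishes binding to cytoplasmic poly(A)-binding protein PABPC1. The construct therefore serves as an interaction-deficient version of eRF3a. The associated study examined how PABPC1 and its partners suppress nonsense-mediated mRNA decay.

In bacteria the plasmid is maintained by a high-copy ColE1/pUC-type origin and selected with ampicillin through β-lactamase. An f1 origin is also present for single-stranded DNA production. For mammalian cells, an SV40 enhancer/early promoter drives the neo gene, followed by a synthetic poly(A) signal, which permits G418 selection.
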