Addgene plasmid #65811: pCI-MS2V5-eRF3a F76a
Purpose: expression of eRF3a-MS2 fusion. F76A mutation abolishes binding to PABPC1
Depositing lab: Niels Gehring. Depositing organization: Universitaet zu Koeln. Publication: The interaction of cytoplasmic poly(A)-binding protein with eukaryotic initiation factor 4G suppresses nonsense-mediated mRNA decay. Fatscher T, Boehm V, Weiche B, Gehring NH. RNA. 2014 Oct;20(10):1579-92. doi: 10.1261/rna.044933.114. Epub 2014 Aug 21. PubMed 25147240.
Backbone
  Vector backbone: pCI-neo
  Backbone manufacturer: Promega
  Backbone size w/o insert (bp): 4572
  Vector type: Mammalian Expression
  Selectable markers: Neomycin (select with G418)
Growth in bacteria
  Bacterial resistance: Ampicillin, 100 μg/mL
  Growth temperature: 37°C
  Growth strain: DH5alpha
  Copy number: Unknown
Gene/Insert
  Gene/Insert name: eRF3a
  Species: H. sapiens (human)
  Mutation: F76a
  Entrez Gene: GSPT1 (a.k.a. 551G9.2, ETF3A, GST1, eRF3a)
  Promoter: CMV
  Tag / fusion protein: MS2 stem loops (N terminal on insert); V5 (N terminal on insert)
  Cloning method: Unknown
  Sequencing primers: 5′ CMV-F; 3′ EBV-R
Terms and licenses: Academic/Nonprofit Terms; Industry Terms: Not Available to Industry
How to cite: pCI-MS2V5-eRF3a F76a was a gift from Niels Gehring (Addgene plasmid # 65811 ; http://n2t.net/addgene:65811 ; RRID:Addgene_65811)
