>Addgene plasmid #65811 | pCI-MS2V5-eRF3a F76a | addgene partial sequence | sequence record 113988 | CMV-F 5'-CGCAAATGGGCGGTAGGCGTG-3'
AGTGAACCGTCAGATCACTAGAAGCTTTATTGCGGTAGTTTATCACAGTTAAATTGCTAACGCAGTCAGT
GCTTCTGACACAACAGTCTCGAACTTAAGCTGCAGTGACTCTCTTAAGGTAGCCTTGCAGAAGTTGGTCG
TGAGGCACTGGGCAGGTAAGTATCAAGGTTACAAGACAGGTTTAAGGAGACCAATAGAAACTGGGCTTGT
CGAGACAGAGAAGACTCTTGCGTTTCTGATAGGCACCTATTGGTCTTACTGACATCCACTTTGCCTTTCT
CTCCACAGGTGTCCACTCCCAGTTCAATTACAGCTCTTAAGGCTAGAGTACTTAATACGACTCACTATAG
GCTAGCACCATGGCTTCTAACTTTACTCAGTTCGTTCTCGTGGACAATGGCGGAACTGGCGACGTGACTG
TCGCCCCAAGCAACTTCGCTAACGGGGTCGCTGAATGGATCAGCTCTAACTCGCGTTCACAGGCTTACAA
AGTAACCTGTAGCGTTCGTCAGAGCTCTGCGCAGAATCGCAAATACACCATCAAAGTCGAGGTGCCTAAA
GTGGCAACCCAGACTGTTGGTGGTGTAGAGCTTCCTGTAGCCGCATGGCGTTCGTACTTAAATATGGAAC
TAACCATTCCAATTTTCGCCACGAACTCCGACTGCGAGCTTATTGTTAAGGCAATGCAAGGTCTCCT
