>Addgene plasmid #65811 | pCI-MS2V5-eRF3a F76a | addgene partial sequence | sequence record 113990 | EBV-rev 5'-GTGGTTTGTCCAAACTCATC-3'
TCACTAAAGGGAAGCGGCCGCTTAGTCTTTCTCTGGAACCAGTTTCAGAACTTTTCCAATTGCAATGGTC
TTACCCTCATCTCTTAAGGTGAAACGACCCATCTGAGGGAAGTCTTTAAAGGTCTCAAGGCAGATGGTTC
CTGCTGTCCTTAAGCGAGCAATGCATACTTGATCTTGTTTGACAAAACGGGGTCGGGTCTTACTTTTTTC
TCCTGATTTTTTGTCTACCAAGCAGATTAAGGCTGTTATTTCCACCTCCTCAATACAGGTATGAATATGC
AGCACCGCATTATAGCCTGGGCAGATGATGGATTTGTGCTCTATAATCACTATCTGGGCATCAAATGTGC
GTCCAGAATGACAAAGATTATTAGGATCACAAAGTATAAACCCTGGAAGAATCTCCTCTTCTTCAATTCC
TTTCAGTCTGATTTTGAGGTTTTCACCTGGGGCTACGGTATCAGTCTCTACATCATCGGAAAGTATTCCA
AGAACTTCCACGTTGTGCTTGTTTGGCATCATCACAAGCTGCTGGCCTTTACAAATAGATCCTGATTCCA
GCTTTCCCAGGACCACAGTGCCCATATCCTTGTACTTATCCACAATTGGCAGCCTGATTGGTCCATCAAC
TGATCTATTGAAGTTCGGCAAATTATCCAGATATGGAATAAACGGTAATCCAATGTACCAAGGACAGAAA
TCCGACTGCTCTTTGAGATTTGCTCCAGTAAGTCCTGAGCA
