>Addgene plasmid #65811 | pCI-MS2V5-eRF3a F76a | addgene partial sequence | sequence record 115336 | hARIH1-F 5'-TAATACGACTCACTATAGG-3'
CTGGCGACGTGACTGTCGCCCCAAGCAACTTCGCTAACGGGGTCGCTGAATGGATCAGCTCTAACTCGCG
TTCACAGGCTTACAAAGTAACCTGTAGCGTTCGTCAGAGCTCTGCGCAGAATCGCAAATACACCATCAAA
GTCGAGGTGCCTAAAGTGGCAACCCAGACTGTTGGTGGTGTAGAGCTTCCTGTAGCCGCATGGCGTTCGT
ACTTAAATATGGAACTAACCATTCCAATTTTCGCCACGAACTCCGACTGCGAGCTTATTGTTAAGGCAAT
GCAAGGTCTCCTAAAAGATGGAAACCCGATTCCCTCAGCAATCGCAGCAAACTCCGGCATCTACGGCGGT
GGCAAGCCCATCCCTAACCCACTGCTGGGCCTGGACAGCACCCTCGAGGATCCGGGCAGTGGCGGCGGCG
GCGGCGGCGGCGGCGGCGGCGGGAGCAGCAGCGGCAGC
