>Addgene plasmid #65811 | pCI-MS2V5-eRF3a F76a | addgene partial sequence | sequence record 117803 | eRF3a-N 5'-TCCATCTCCCAAGGAACCAC-3'
ATGATTCTTCCGGAGACATTTCTGTCTCTCCATTTTCTACAATAGGTTCTGAAAGTTCCATGCTAACAGC
TGAATTTGAACCTTCACACAATGACTGTTCCTCTTGAGAGGATTCCACAGGTGCCGCACGGCCTCCCGCG
CCGCTGCCGGCTCCGTGGTTATTGGCGGCGCCGCCAGCTGGGGGTGGCGGCGCTGCCGGGCCCCGCAGGA
AGGACGGCACGAACTCGGCGGCGTGGACGTTGGGCACGGCGGGCTTGGCGTTGACGTTGAGTTGCCGGCT
GAAGGCCGCGCTGAGGTTCTCCCGCTGGGCCTCGGCCGCCGCCGCCAGGGAGCCGCCGCCGCCGCAAGGG
CCCGGCCCGGGGGCTTCCATGTCCGCCTGGTCCCAGCAGTCAGGCGCCGAGTCGCTGCTGCTGCTGCCGC
TGCTGCTCCCGCCGCCGCCGCCGCCGCCGCCGCCGCCGCCACTGCCCGGATCCTCGAGGGTGCTGTCCAG
GCCCAGCAGTGGGTTAGGGATGGGCTTGCCACCGCCGTAGATGCCGGAGTTTGCTGCGATTGCTGAGGGA
ATCGGGTTTCCATCTTTTAGGAGACCTTGCATTGCCTTAACAATAAGCTCGCAGTC
